>Addgene plasmid #157777 | pCMV Aquamarine | addgene full sequence | sequence record 488661 | Addgene NGS Result
CGTTACATAACTTACGGTAAATGGCCCGCCTGGCTGACCGCCCAACGACCCCCGCCCATTGACGTCAATA
ATGACGTATGTTCCCATAGTAACGCCAATAGGGACTTTCCATTGACGTCAATGGGTGGAGTATTTACGGT
AAACTGCCCACTTGGCAGTACATCAAGTGTATCATATGCCAAGTACGCCCCCTATTGACGTCAATGACGG
TAAATGGCCCGCCTGGCATTATGCCCAGTACATGACCTTATGGGACTTTCCTACTTGGCAGTACATCTAC
GTATTAGTCATCGCTATTACCATGGTGATGCGGTTTTGGCAGTACATCAATGGGCGTGGATAGCGGTTTG
ACTCACGGGGATTTCCAAGTCTCCACCCCATTGACGTCAATGGGAGTTTGTTTTGGCACCAAAATCAACG
GGACTTTCCAAAATGTCGTAACAACTCCGCCCCATTGACGCAAATGGGCGGTAGGCGTGTACGGTGGGAG
GTCTATATAAGCAGAGCTGGTTTAGTGAACCGTCAGATCCGCTAGCGCTACCGGTCGCCACCATGGTGAG
CAAGGGCGAGGAGCTGTTCACCGGGGTGGTGCCCATCCTGGTCGAGCTGGACGGCGACGTAAACGGCCAC
AAGTTCAGCGTGTCCGGCGAGGGCGAGGGCGATGCCACCTACGGCAAGCTGACCCTGAAGTTCATCTGCA
CCACCGGCAAGCTGCCCGTGCCCTGGCCCACCCTCGTGACCACCCTGAGCTGGGGCGTGCAGTGCTTCAG
CCGCTACCCCGACCACATGAAGCAGCACGACTTCTTCAAGTCCGCCATGCCCGAAGGCTACGTCCAGGAG
CGCACCATCTTCTTCAAGGACGACGGCAACTACAAGACCCGCGCCGAGGTGAAGTTCGAGGGCGACACCC
TGGTGAACCGCATCGAGCTGAAGGGCATCGACTTCAAGGAGGACGGCAACATCCTGGGGCACAAGCTGGA
GTACAACTACATCAGCGGCAACGTCTATATCACCGCCGACAAGCAGAAGAACGGCATCAAGGCCAACTTC
AAGATCCGCCACAACATCGAGGACGGCAGCGTGCAGCTCGCCGACCACTACCAGCAGAACACCCCCATCG
GCGACGGCCCCGTGCTGCTGCCCGACAACCACTACCTGAGCACCCAGTCCGCCCTGAGCAAAGACCCCAA
CGAGAAGCGCGATCACATGGTCCTGCTGGAGTTCGTGACCGCCGCCGGGATCACTCTCGGCATGGACGAG
CTGTACAAGTCCGGACTCAGATCTGCTAGCGTCGACACCATGGGTCGGGATCTGTACGACGATGACGATA
AGGATCCACCGGATCTAGATAACTGATCATAATCAGCCATACCACATTTGTAGAGGTTTTACTTGCTTTA
AAAAACCTCCCACACCTCCCCCTGAACCTGAAACATAAAATGAATGCAATTGTTGTTGTTAACTTGTTTA
TTGCAGCTTATAATGGTTACAAATAAAGCAATAGCATCACAAATTTCACAAATAAAGCATTTTTTTCACT
GCATTCTAGTTGTGGTTTGTCCAAACTCATCAATGTATCTTAACGCGTAAATTGTAAGCGTTAATATTTT
GTTAAAATTCGCGTTAAATTTTTGTTAAATCAGCTCATTTTTTAACCAATAGGCCGAAATCGGCAAAATC
CCTTATAAATCAAAAGAATAGACCGAGATAGGGT
[37 nt withheld, positions 1715-1751]
AAAGAACGTGGACTCCAACGTCAAAGG
[49 nt withheld, positions 1779-1827]
T
[91 nt withheld, positions 1829-1919]
G
[124 nt withheld, positions 1921-2044]
CAGGTGGCACTTTTCGGGGAAATGTGCGCGGAACCCCTATTTGTTTATTTTTCTAAATACATTCAAATAT
GTATCCGCTCATGAGACAATAACCCTGATAAATGCTTCAATAATATTGAAAAAGGAAGAGTCCTGAGGCG
GAAAGAACCAGCTGTGGAATGTGTGTCAGTTAGGGTGTGGAAAGTCCCCAGGCTCCCCAGCAGGCAGAAG
TATGCAAAGCATGCATCTCAATTAGTCAGCAACCAGGTGTGGAAAGTCCCCAGGCTCCCCAGCAGGCAGA
AGTATGCAAAGCATGCATCTCAATTAGTCAGCAACCATAGTCCCGCCCCTAACTCCGCCCATCCCGCCCC
TAACTCCGCCCAGTTCCGCCCATTCTCCGCCCCATGGCTGACTAATTTTTTTTATTTATGCAGAGGCCGA
GGCCGCCTCGGCCTCTGAGCTATTCCAGAAGTAGTGAGGAGGCTTTTTTGGAGGCCTAGGCTTTTGCAAA
GATCGATCAAGAGACAGGATGAGGATCGTTTCGCATGATTGAACAAGATGGATTGCACGCAGGTTCTCCG
GCCGCTTGGGTGGAGAGGCTATTCGGCTATGACTGGGCACAACAGACAATCGGCTGCTCTGATGCCGCCG
TGTTCCGGCTGTCAGCGCAGGGGCGCCCGGTTCTTTTTGTCAAGACCGACCTGTCCGGTGCCCTGAATGA
ACTGCAAGACGAGGCAGCGCGGCTATCGTGGCTGGCCACGACGGGCGTTCCTTGCGCAGCTGTGCTCGAC
GTTGTCACTGAAGCGGGAAGGGACTGGCTGCTATTGGGCGAAGTGCCGGGGCAGGATCTCCTGTCATCTC
ACCTTGCTCCTGCCGAGAAAGTATCCATCATGGCTGATGCAATGCGGCGGCTGCATACGCTTGATCCGGC
TACCTGCCCATTCGACCACCAAGCGAAACATCGCATCGAGCGAGCACGTACTCGGATGGAAGCCGGTCTT
GTCGATCAGGATGATCTGGACGAAGAGCATCAGGGGCTCGCGCCAGCCGAACTGTTCGCCAGGCTCAAGG
CGAGCATGCCCGACGGCGAGGATCTCGTCGTGACCCATGGCGATGCCTGCTTGCCGAATATCATGGTGGA
AAATGGCCGCTTTTCTGGATTCATCGACTGTGGCCGGCTGGGTGTGGCGGACCGCTATCAGGACATAGCG
TTGGCTACCCGTGATATTGCTGAAGAGCTTGGCGGCGAATGGGCTGACCGCTTCCTCGTGCTTTACGGTA
TCGCCGCTCCCGATTCGCAGCGCATCGCCTTCTATCGCCTTCTTGACGAGTTCTTCTGAGCGGGACTCTG
GGGTTCGAAATGACCGACCAAGCGACGCCCAACCTGCCATCACGAGATTTCGATTCCACCGCCGCCTTCT
ATGAAAGGTTGGGCTTCGGAATCGTTTTCCGGGACGCCGGCTGGATGATCCTCCAGCGCGGGGATCTCAT
GCTGGAGTTCTTCGCCCACCCTAGGGGGAGGCTAACTGAAACACGGAAGGAGACAATACCGGAAGGAACC
CGCGCTATGACGGCAATAAAAAGACAGAATAAAACGCACGGTGTTGGGTCGTTTGTTCATAAACGCGGGG
TTCGGTCCCAGGGCTGGCACTCTGTCGATACCCCACCGAGACCCCATTGGGGCCAATACGCCCGCGTTTC
TTCCTTTTCCCCACCCCACCCCCCAAGTTCGGGTGAAGGCCCAGGGCTCGCAGCCAACGTCGGGGCGGCA
GGCCCTGCCATAGCCTCAGGTTACTCATATATACTTTAGATTGATTTAAAACTTCATTTTTAATTTAAAA
GGATCTAGGTGAAGATCCTTTTTGATAATCTCATGACCAAAATCCCTTAACGTGAGTTTTCGTTCCACTG
AGCGTCAGACCCCGTAGAAAAGATCAAAGGATCTTCTTGAGATCCTTTTTTTCTGCGCGTAATCTGCTGC
TTGCAAACAAAAAAACCACCGCTACCAGCGGTGGTTTGTTTGCCGGATCAAGAGCTACCAACTCTTTTTC
CGAAGGTAACTGGCTTCAGCAGAGCGCAGATACCAAATACTGTTCTTCTAGTGTAGCCGTAGTTAGGCCA
CCACTTCAAGAACTCTGTAGCACCGCCTACATACCTCGCTCTGCTAATCCTGTTACCAGTGGCTGCTGCC
AGTGGCGATAAGTCGTGTCTTACCGGGTTGGACTCAAGACGATAGTTACCGGATAAGGCGCAGCGGTCGG
GCTGAACGGGGGGTTCGTGCACACAGCCCAGCTTGGAGCGAACGACCTACACCGAACTGAGATACCTACA
GCGTGAGCTATGAGAAAGCGCCACGCTTCCCGAAGGGAGAAAGGCGGACAGGTATCCGGTAAGCGGCAGG
GTCGGAACAGGAGAGCGCACGAGGGAGCTTCCAGGGGGAAACGCCTGGTATCTTTATAGTCCTGTCGGGT
TTCGCCACCTCTGACTTGAGCGTCGATTTTTGTGATGCTCGTCAGGGGGGCGGAGCCTATGGAAAAACGC
CAGCAACGCGGCCTTTTTACGGTTCCTGGCCTTTTGCTGGCCTTTTGCTCACATGTTCTTTCCTGCGTTA
TCCCCTGATTCTGTGGATAACCGTATTACCGCCATGCATTAGTTATTAATAGTAATCAATTACGGGGTCA
TTAGTTCATAGCCCATATATGGAGTTCCG
Features (pLannotate 1.2.2; 15 found; start..end, strand, type, name):
      1..304     +  enhancer       CMV enhancer: human cytomegalovirus immediate early enhancer
    305..508     +  promoter       CMV promoter: human cytomegalovirus (CMV) immediate early promoter
    553..1269    +  CDS            Aquamarine: Aquamarine is a basic (constitutively fluorescent) cyan fluorescent protein published in 2013, derived from Aequorea victoria. It has very low acid sensitivity.
   1309..1332    +  CDS            Xpress™ tag: Xpress™ epitope tag, including an enterokinase recognition and cleavage site
   1354..1438    +  CDS            large T antigen (fragment): large T antigen from SV40 (simian virus 40)
   1461..1582    +  polyA_signal   SV40 poly(A) signal: SV40 polyadenylation signal
   1616..2044    -  rep_origin     f1 ori (sequence partly withheld): f1 bacteriophage origin of replication; arrow indicates direction of (+) strand synthesis
   2071..2175    +  promoter       AmpR promoter: bla
   2177..2534    +  promoter       SV40 promoter: SV40 enhancer and early promoter
   2569..3363    +  CDS            NeoR/KanR: aminoglycoside phosphotransferase from Tn5; aph(3')-II (or nptII); confers resistance to neomycin, kanamycin, and G418 (Geneticin®)
   3384..3536    +  CDS            ble (fragment): BLE_KLEPN - Experimental evidence at protein level: Swiss-Prot protein existence level 1. Binding protein with a strong affinity to the bleomycin family of antibiotics. Binds to CL990; an antimitotic-antibiotic compound. From Klebsiella pneumoniae.
   3595..3642    +  polyA_signal   HSV TK poly(A) signal: herpes simplex virus thymidine kinase polyadenylation signal (Cole and Stacy, 1985)
   3733..3749    -  polyA_signal   bGH poly(A) signal (fragment): bovine growth hormone polyadenylation signal
   3971..4559    +  rep_origin     ori: high-copy-number ColE1/pMB1/pBR322/pUC origin of replication
   4674..4733    +  enhancer       CMV enhancer (fragment): human cytomegalovirus immediate early enhancer
