[The description below was written by a language model from this plasmid's Addgene catalogue record and pLannotate feature annotations shown in this document.]
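Description:
pCMV Aquamarine is a mammalian expression plasmid built on the Clontech pEGFP-C1 backbone, in which the original fluorescent protein position is occupied by the cyan fluorescent protein Aquamarine. The catalogue lists it as an empty backbone with no separate insert. The purpose field describes the product as mTurquoise2, whereas the plasmid name and the annotation of the sequenced record (4,733 nt) both identify the coding sequence as Aquamarine, a constitutively fluorescent Aequorea victoria-derived cyan protein with very low acid sensitivity. The purpose line therefore appears inconsistent with the rest of the record.

Expression is driven by the human cytomegalovirus immediate early enhancer and promoter and terminated by an SV40 polyadenylation signal. Between the Aquamarine reading frame and the poly(A) signal, the annotation tool reports a short Xpress epitope match and a fragment of SV40 large T antigen. These fall in the region that in C1-type vectors holds the cloning sites for fusing a protein of interest to the C-terminus of the fluorophore, and may simply be incidental sequence matches, as may the small ble and bGH poly(A) fragments elsewhere.

Propagation in E. coli relies on a high-copy ColE1/pUC-type origin, and an f1 origin is also present. A single NeoR/KanR gene (Tn5 aminoglycoside phosphotransferase) sits behind tandem bacterial (bla) and SV40 early promoters and is followed by an HSV TK poly(A) signal, giving kanamycin selection in bacteria and G418 selection in mammalian cells. The associated work concerns optimized FRET pairs for detecting Aurora kinase A activation, so the plasmid plausibly serves as a cyan donor control or as a parent for fusion constructs.
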