Addgene plasmid #157777: pCMV Aquamarine
Purpose: (Empty Backbone) Expresses cyan fluorescent mTurquoise2 in cells
Depositing lab: Marc Tramier. Depositing organization: CNRS UMR 6290, Institut de Génétique et Développement de Rennes (IGDR). Publication: Optimized FRET Pairs and Quantification Approaches To Detect the Activation of Aurora Kinase A at Mitosis. Bertolin G, Sizaire F, Demeautis C, Chapuis C, Merola F, Erard M, Tramier M. ACS Sens. 2019 Aug 23;4(8):2018-2027. doi: 10.1021/acssensors.9b00486. Epub 2019 Jul 31. PubMed 31317736.
Backbone
  Vector backbone: pEGFP-C1
  Backbone manufacturer: Clontech
  Backbone size (bp): 3939
  Vector type: Mammalian Expression
Growth in bacteria
  Bacterial resistance: Kanamycin, 50 μg/mL
  Growth temperature: 37°C
  Growth strain: DH5alpha
  Copy number: High Copy
Gene/Insert
  Gene/Insert name: None
Terms and licenses: Academic/Nonprofit Terms; Industry Terms: Not Available to Industry
How to cite: pCMV Aquamarine was a gift from Marc Tramier (Addgene plasmid # 157777 ; http://n2t.net/addgene:157777 ; RRID:Addgene_157777)
